>Addgene plasmid #186461 | 2Bc-T MBP_BoMoC(ed)_6xH | addgene full sequence | sequence record 368330 | Addgene NGS Result
GGGGGTTCGTGCACACAGCCCAGCTTGGAGCGAACGACCTACACCGAACTGAGATACCTACAGCGTGAGC
TATGAGAAAGCGCCACGCTTCCCGAAGGGAGAAAGGCGGACAGGTATCCGGTAAGCGGCAGGGTCGGAAC
AGGAGAGCGCACGAGGGAGCTTCCAGGGGGAAACGCCTGGTATCTTTATAGTCCTGTCGGGTTTCGCCAC
CTCTGACTTGAGCGTCGATTTTTGTGATGCTCGTCAGGGGGGCGGAGCCTATGGAAAAACGCCAGCAACG
CGGCCTTTTTACGGTTCCTGGCCTTTTGCTGGCCTTTTGCTCACATGTTCTTTCCTGCGTTATCCCCTGA
TTCTGTGGATAACCGTATTACCGCCTTTGAGTGAGCTGATACCGCTCGCCGCAGCCGAACGACCGAGCGC
AGCGAGTCAGTGAGCGAGGAAGCGGAAGAGCGCCTGATGCGGTATTTTCTCCTTACGCATCTGTGCGGTA
TTTCACACCGCAATGGTGCACTCTCAGTACAATCTGCTCTGATGCCGCATAGTTAAGCCAGTATACACTC
CGCTATCGCTACGTGACTGGGTCATGGCTGCGCCCCGACACCCGCCAACACCCGCTGACGCGCCCTGACG
GGCTTGTCTGCTCCCGGCATCCGCTTACAGACAAGCTGTGACCGTCTCCGGGAGCTGCATGTGTCAGAGG
TTTTCACCGTCATCACCGAAACGCGCGAGGCAGCTGCGGTAAAGCTCATCAGCGTGGTCGTGAAGCGATT
CACAGATGTCTGCCTGTTCATCCGCGTCCAGCTCGTTGAGTTTCTCCAGAAGCGTTAATGTCTGGCTTCT
GATAAAGCGGGCCATGTTAAGGGCGGTTTTTTCCTGTTTGGTCACTGATGCCTCCGTGTAAGGGGGATTT
CTGTTCATGGGGGTAATGATACCGATGAAACGAGAGAGGATGCTCACGATACGGGTTACTGATGATGAAC
ATGCCCGGTTACTGGAACGTTGTGAGGGTAAACAACTGGCGGTATGGATGCGGCGGGACCAGAGAAAAAT
CACTCAGGGTCAATGCCAGCGCTTCGTTAATACAGATGTAGGTGTTCCACAGGGTAGCCAGCAGCATCCT
GCGATGCAGATCCGGAACATAATGGTGCAGGGCGCTGACTTCCGCGTTTCCAGACTTTACGAAACACGGA
AACCGAAGACCATTCATGTTGTTGCTCAGGTCGCAGACGTTTTGCAGCAGCAGTCGCTTCACGTTCGCTC
GCGTATCGGTGATTCATTCTGCTAACCAGTAAGGCAACCCCGCCAGCCTAGCCGGGTCCTCAACGACAGG
AGCACGATCATGCGCACCCGTGGCCAGGACCCAACGCTGCCCGAGATGCGCCGCGTGCGGCTGCTGGAGA
TGGCGGACGCGATGGATATGTTCTGCCAAGGGTTGGTTTGCGCATTCACAGTTCTCCGCAAGAATTGATT
GGCTCCAATTCTTGGAGTGGTGAATCCGTTAGCGAGGTGCCGCCGGCTTCCATTCAGGTCGAGGTGGCCC
GGCTCCATGCACCGCGACGCAACGCGGGGAGGCAGACAAGGTATAGGGCGGCGCCTACAATCCATGCCAA
CCCGTTCCATGTGCTCGCCGAGGCGGCATAAATCGCCGTGACGATCAGCGGTCCAATGATCGAAGTTAGG
CTGGTAAGAGCCGCGAGCGATCCTTGAAGCTGTCCCTGATGGTCGTCATCTACCTGCCTGGACAGCATGG
CCTGCAACGCGGGCATCCCGATGCCGCCGGAAGCGAGAAGAATCATAATGGGGAAGGCCATCCAGCCTCG
CGTCGCGAACGCCAGCAAGACGTAGCCCAGCGCGTCGGCCGCCATGCCGGCGATAATGGCCTGCTTCTCG
CCGAAACGTTTGGTGGCGGGACCAGTGACGAAGGCTTGAGCGAGGGCGTGCAAGATTCCGAATACCGCAA
GCGACAGGCCGATCATCGTCGCGCTCCAGCGAAAGCGGTCCTCGCCGAAAATGACCCAGAGCGCTGCCGG
CACCTGTCCTACGAGTTGCATGATAAAGAAGACAGTCATAAGTGCGGCGACGATAGTCATGCCCCGCGCC
CACCGGAAGGAGCTGACTGGGTTGAAGGCTCTCAAGGGCATCGGTCGACGCTCTCCCTTATGCGACTCCT
GCATTAGGAAGCAGCCCAGTAGTAGGTTGAGGCCGTTGAGCACCGCCGCCGCAAGGAATGGTGCATGCAA
GGAGATGGCGCCCAACAGTCCCCCGGCCACGCGGCCTGCCACCATACCCACGCCGAAACAAGCGCTCATG
AGCCCGAAGTGGCGAGCCCGATCTTCCCCATCGGTGATGTCGGCGATATAGGCGCCAGCAACCGCACCTG
TGGCGCCGGTGATGCCGGCCACGATGCGTCCGGCGTAGAGGATCGAGATCTCGATCCCGCGAAATTAATA
CGACTCACTATAGGGAGACCACAACGGTTTCCCTCTAGTGCCGGCTCCGGAGAGCTCTTTAATTAAGCGG
CCGCCCTGCAGGACTCGAGTTCTAGAAATAATTTTGTTTAACTTTAAGAAGGAGATATAGTTCATGAAAA
TCGAAGAAGGTAAACTGGTAATCTGGATTAACGGCGATAAAGGCTATAACGGTCTCGCTGAAGTCGGTAA
GAAATTCGAGAAAGATACCGGAATTAAAGTCACCGTTGAGCATCCGGATAAACTGGAAGAGAAATTCCCA
CAGGTTGCGGCAACTGGCGATGGCCCTGACATTATCTTCTGGGCACACGACCGCTTTGGTGGCTACGCTC
AATCTGGCCTGTTGGCTGAAATCACCCCGGACAAAGCGTTCCAGGACAAGCTGTATCCGTTTACCTGGGA
TGCCGTACGTTACAACGGCAAGCTGATTGCTTACCCGATCGCTGTTGAAGCGTTATCGCTGATTTATAAC
AAAGATCTGCTGCCGAACCCGCCAAAAACCTGGGAAGAGATCCCGGCGCTGGATAAAGAACTGAAAGCGA
AAGGTAAGAGCGCGCTGATGTTCAACCTGCAAGAACCGTACTTCACCTGGCCGCTGATTGCTGCTGACGG
GGGTTATGCGTTCAAGTATGAAAACGGCAAGTACGACATTAAAGACGTGGGCGTGGATAACGCTGGCGCG
AAAGCGGGTCTGACCTTCCTGGTTGACCTGATTAAAAACAAACACATGAATGCAGACACCGATTACTCCA
TCGCAGAAGCTGCCTTTAATAAAGGCGAAACAGCGATGACCATCAACGGCCCGTGGGCATGGTCCAACAT
CGACACCAGCAAAGTGAATTATGGTGTAACGGTACTGCCGACCTTCAAGGGTCAACCATCCAAACCGTTC
GTTGGCGTGCTGAGCGCAGGTATTAACGCCGCCAGTCCGAACAAAGAGCTGGCAAAAGAGTTCCTCGAAA
ACTATCTGCTGACTGATGAAGGTCTGGAAGCGGTTAATAAAGACAAACCGCTGGGTGCCGTAGCGCTGAA
GTCTTACGAGGAAGAGTTGGTGAAAGATCCGCGTATTGCCGCCACTATGGAAAACGCCCAGAAAGGTGAA
ATCATGCCGAACATCCCGCAGATGTCCGCTTTCTGGTATGCCGTGCGTACTGCGGTGATCAACGCCGCCA
GCGGTCGTCAGACTGTCGATGAAGCCCTGGCAGCCGCGCAGACTGCTGCGGCCGCAGCTATGGGTCGTCG
TCGTGCGTGCCGTGCGATGCGTCCGAAGACCGCGGGTCGTCGTAACGACCTGCACGACGATCGTACCGCG
AGCGCGCACAAGACCAGCCGTCAGAAACGTCGTGCGGAGTACGCGCGTGTGCAAGAACTGTATAAGAAAT
GCCGTAGCCGTGCGGCGGCGGAAGTGATCGATGGTGCGTGCGGTGGCGTTGGTCACAGCCTGGAGGAAAT
GGAAACCTACTGGCGTCCGATTCTGGAACGTGTGAGCGACGCGCCGGGTCCGACCCCGGAGGCGCTGCAC
GCGCTGGGTCGTGCGGAATGGCACGGTGGCAACCGTGATTATACCCAGCTGTGGAAGCCGATCAGCGTTG
AGGAAATTAAAGCGAGCCGTTTCGACTGGCGTACCAGCCCGGGTCCGGATGGTATCCGTAGCGGCCAGTG
GCGTGCGGTGCCGGTTCACCTGAAGGCGGAAATGTTCAACGCGTGGATGGCGCGTGGCGAGATCCCGGAA
ATTCTGCGTCAATGCCGTACCGTGTTTGTTCCGAAAGTTGAGCGTCCGGGTGGCCCGGGTGAATACCGTC
CGATCAGCATTGCGAGCATCCCGCTGCGTCACTTCCACAGCATTCTGGCGCGTCGTCTGCTGGCGTGCTG
CCCGCCGGACGCGCGTCAGCGTGGCTTTATCTGCGCGGATGGTACCCTGGAGAACAGCGCGGTGCTGGAC
GCGGTTCTGGGTGATAGCCGTAAGAAACTGCGTGAATGCCACGTGGCGGTTCTGGACTTCGCGAAGGCGT
TTGATACCGTGAGCCACGAGGCGCTGGTTGAACTGCTGCGTCTGCGTGGCATGCCGGAGCAGTTCTGCGG
TTACATTGCGCACCTGTATGACACCGCGAGCACCACCCTGGCGGTGAACAACGAAATGAGCAGCCCGGTG
AAAGTTGGCCGTGGTGTTCGTCAAGGCGACCCGCTGAGCCCGATCCTGTTTAACGTGGTTATGGATCTGA
TTCTGGCGAGCCTGCCGGAGCGTGTGGGTTACCGTCTGGAGATGGAACTGGTTAGCGCGCTGGCGTATGC
GGACGATCTGGTGCTGCTGGCGGGCAGCAAGGTTGGTATGCAGGAAAGCATCAGCGCGGTGGACTGCGTT
GGCCGTCAAATGGGTCTGCGTCTGAACTGCCGTAAAAGCGCGGTGCTGAGCATGATCCCGGATGGTCACC
GTAAGAAACACCACTACCTGACCGAGCGTACCTTCAACATTGGTGGCAAGCCGCTGCGTCAGGTGAGCTG
CGTTGAACGTTGGCGTTATCTGGGCGTGGACTTTGAGGCGAGCGGTTGCGTTACCCTGGAACACAGCATC
AGCAGCGCGCTGAACAACATTAGCCGTGCGCCGCTGAAACCGCAGCAACGTCTGGAGATCCTGCGTGCGC
ACCTGATTCCGCGTTTCCAGCACGGCTTTGTTCTGGGTAACATCAGCGACGATCGTCTGCGTATGCTGGA
TGTGCAGATTCGTAAGGCGGTTGGTCAATGGCTGCGTCTGCCGGCGGACGTGCCGAAAGCGTACTATCAC
GCGGCGGTTCAAGATGGTGGCCTGGCGATCCCGAGCGTGCGTGCGACCATCCCGGACCTGATTGTTCGTC
GTTTTGGTGGCCTGGATAGCAGCCCGTGGAGCGTGGCGCGTGCGGCGGCGAAGAGCGACAAAATTCGTAA
GAAACTGCGTTGGGCGTGGAAGCAGCTGCGTCGTTTCAGCCGTGTGGATAGCACCACCCAACGTCCGAGC
GTTCGTCTGTTTTGGCGTGAGCACCTGCACGCGAGCGTTGACGGTCGTGAGCTGCGTGAAAGCACCCGTA
CCCCGACCAGCACCAAATGGATTCGTGAACGTTGCGCGCAGATTACCGGTCGTGATTTCGTGCAATTTGT
TCACACCCACATCAACGCGCTGCCGAGCCGTATTCGTGGCAGCCGTGGCCGTCGTGGTGGCGGTGAGAGC
AGCCTGACCTGCCGTGCGGGTTGCAAAGTGCGTGAAACCACCGCGCACATCCTGCAGCAATGCCACCGTA
CCCACGGCGGTCGTATCCTGCGTCACAACAAGATTGTGAGCTTCGTTGCGAAGGCGATGGAGGAAAACAA
ATGGACCGTGGAGCTGGAACCGCGTCTGCGTACCAGCGTTGGCCTGCGTAAACCGGCGATCATTGCGAGC
CGTGATGGCGTGGGTGTTATCGTGGACGTTCAGGTGGTTAGCGGTCAACGTAGCCTGGATGAGCTGCACC
GTGAAAAGCGTAACAAATACGGCAACCACGGTGAGCTGGTTGAGCTGGTTGCGGGCCGTCTGGGTCTGCC
GAAAGCGGAGTGCGTGCGTGCGACCAGCTGCACCATTAGCTGGCGTGGCGTTTGGAGCCTGACCAGCTAT
AAAGAGCTGCGTAGCATCATTGGTCTGCGTGAACCGACCCTGCAGATCGTGCCGATTCTGGCGCTGCGTG
GCAGCCACATGAACTGGACCCGTTTTAACCAAATGACCAGCGTGATGGGTGGCGGTGTTGGTGAGAACCT
CTACTTCCAATCCGGCTCTCATCACCATCACCATCACTAATAACCAACTCCATAAGGATCCGCGATCGCG
GCGCGCCACCTGGTGGCCGGCCGGTACCACGCGTGCGCGCTGATCCGGCTGCTAACAAAGCCCGAAAGGA
AGCTGAGTTGGCTGCTGCCACCGCTGAGCAATAACTAGCATAACCCCTTGGGGCCTCTAAACGGGTCTTG
AGGGGTTTTTTGCTGAAAGGAGGAACTATATCCGGACATCCACAGGACGGGTGTGGTCGCCATGATCGCG
TAGTCGATAGTGGCTCCAAGTAGCGAAGCGAGCAGGACTGGGCGGCGGCCAAAGCGGTCGGACAGTGCTC
CGAGAACGGGTGCGCATAGAAATTGCATCAACGCATATAGCGCTAGCAGCACGCCATAGTGACTGGCGAT
GCTGTCGGAATGGACGACATCCCGCAAGAGGCCCGGCAGTACCGGCATAACCAAGCCTATGCCTACAGCA
TCCAGGGTGACGGTGCCGAGGATGACGATGAGCGCATTGTTAGATTTCATACACGGTGCCTGACTGCGTT
AGCAATTTAACTGTGATAAACTACCGCATTAAAGCTTATCGATGATAAGCTGTCAAACATGAGAATTCTT
GAAGACGAAAGGGCCTCGTGATACGCCTATTTTTATAGGTTAATGTCATGATAATAATGGTTTCTTAGAC
GTCAGGTGGCACTTTTCGGGGAAATGTGCGCGGAACCCCTATTTGTTTATTTTTCTAAATACATTCAAAT
ATGTATCCGCTCATGAGACAATAACCCTGATAAATGCTTCAATAACATTGAAAAAGGAAGAGTATGAGTA
TTCAACATTTCCGTGTCGCCCTTATTCCCTTTTTTGCGGCATTTTGCCTTCCTGTTTTTGCTCACCCAGA
AACGCTGGTGAAAGTAAAAGATGCTGAAGATCAGTTGGGTGCACGAGTGGGTTACATCGAACTGGATCTC
AACAGCGGTAAGATCCTTGAGAGTTTTCGCCCCGAAGAACGTTTTCCAATGATGAGCACTTTTAAAGTTC
TGCTATGTGGCGCGGTATTATCCCGTGTTGACGCCGGGCAAGAGCAACTCGGTCGCCGCATACACTATTC
TCAGAATGACTTGGTTGAGTACTCACCAGTCACAGAAAAGCATCTTACGGATGGCATGACAGTAAGAGAA
TTATGCAGTGCTGCCATAACCATGAGTGATAACACTGCGGCCAACTTACTTCTGACAACGATCGGAGGAC
CGAAGGAGCTAACCGCTTTTTTGCACAACATGGGGGATCATGTAACTCGCCTTGATCGTTGGGAACCGGA
GCTGAATGAAGCCATACCAAACGACGAGCGTGACACCACGATGCCTGCAGCAATGGCAACAACGTTGCGC
AAACTATTAACTGGCGAACTACTTACTCTAGCTTCCCGGCAACAATTAATAGACTGGATGGAGGCGGATA
AAGTTGCAGGACCACTTCTGCGCTCGGCCCTTCCGGCTGGCTGGTTTATTGCTGATAAATCTGGAGCCGG
TGAGCGTGGGTCTCGCGGTATCATTGCAGCACTGGGGCCAGATGGTAAGCCCTCCCGTATCGTAGTTATC
TACACGACGGGGAGTCAGGCAACTATGGATGAACGAAATAGACAGATCGCTGAGATAGGTGCCTCACTGA
TTAAGCATTGGTAACTGTCAGACCAAGTTTACTCATATATACTTTAGATTGATTTAAAACTTCATTTTTA
ATTTAAAAGGATCTAGGTGAAGATCCTTTTTGATAATCTCATGACCAAAATCCCTTAACGTGAGTTTTCG
TTCCACTGAGCGTCAGACCCCGTAGAAAAGATCAAAGGATCTTCTTGAGATCCTTTTTTTCTGCGCGTAA
TCTGCTGCTTGCAAACAAAAAAACCACCGCTACCAGCGGTGGTTTGTTTGCCGGATCAAGAGCTACCAAC
TCTTTTTCCGAAGGTAACTGGCTTCAGCAGAGCGCAGATACCAAATACTGTCCTTCTAGTGTAGCCGTAG
TTAGGCCACCACTTCAAGAACTCTGTAGCACCGCCTACATACCTCGCTCTGCTAATCCTGTTACCAGTGG
CTGCTGCCAGTGGCGATAAGTCGTGTCTTACCGGGTTGGACTCAAGACGATAGTTACCGGATAAGGCGCA
GCGGTCGGGCTGAACG
Features (pLannotate 1.2.2; 15 found; start..end, strand, type, name):
    453..592     -  misc_feature   bom: basis of mobility region from pBR322
    694..885     -  CDS            rop: Rop protein, which maintains plasmids at low copy number; rop
    902..1282    +  CDS            YPB1_ECOLX: Protein predicted: Swiss-Prot protein existence level 4. From Escherichia coli.
   1524..2424    -  CDS            TcR (fragment): tetracycline efflux protein; tet; confers resistance to tetracycline
   2446..2464    +  promoter       T7 promoter: promoter for bacteriophage T7 RNA polymerase
   2553..2575    +  RBS            RBS: efficient ribosome binding site from bacteriophage T7 gene 10 (Olins and Rangwala, 1989)
   2584..3684    +  CDS            MBP: maltose binding protein from E. coli; malE (mutated); This version of the gene does not encode a signal sequence, so MBP will remain in the cytosol.
   6250..6267    +  CDS            7xHis (fragment): 6xHis affinity tag
   6348..6397    +  CDS            SET1 (fragment): solubility-enhancement tag derived from T7 phage gene 10B
   6405..6452    +  terminator     T7 terminator: transcription terminator for bacteriophage T7 RNA polymerase
   6478..6770    -  CDS            TcR (fragment): tetracycline efflux protein; tet; confers resistance to tetracycline
   6818..6846    -  promoter       tet promoter: E. coli promoter for tetracycline efflux protein gene
   6959..7063    +  promoter       AmpR promoter: bla
   7064..7924    +  CDS            AmpR: β-lactamase; bla; confers resistance to ampicillin, carbenicillin, and related antibiotics
   8095..267     +  rep_origin     ori (across the origin): high-copy-number ColE1/pMB1/pBR322/pUC origin of replication
