[The description below was written by a language model from this plasmid's Addgene catalogue record and pLannotate feature annotations shown in this document.]
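Description:
2Bc-T MBP_BoMoC(ed)_6xH is a bacterial expression plasmid of about 8.4 kb. It is built on the pET His6 LIC cloning vector 2Bc-T, which was modified to add an N-terminal maltose binding protein tag. It replicates through a ColE1/pMB1-type origin. The pBR322-derived rop gene and bom region are retained, consistent with the low copy number given in the catalogue entry. Selection is by ampicillin through a β-lactamase gene driven by its own promoter. The feature table also finds two tetracycline resistance fragments and a tet promoter flanking the expression cassette. These are remnants of a tet gene split by the cassette, as in pBR322-derived pET vectors, and not a working marker.

The payload is a roughly 2.5 kb insert encoding a truncated form of the Bombyx mori R2 retroelement reverse transcriptase, called BoMoC, which was introduced by ligation independent cloning. A T7 promoter drives transcription, so expression requires a host that supplies T7 RNA polymerase. The bacteriophage T7 gene 10 ribosome binding site directs translation, and a T7 terminator closes the cassette. The open reading frame starts with a signal-sequence-free MBP that stays in the cytosol, continues through the reverse transcriptase, and ends in a C-terminal 6xHis tag. The annotation tool did not label the reverse transcriptase itself, but it corresponds to the unannotated stretch between MBP and the His tag. The two tags offer independent affinity handles, and MBP is commonly used to improve solubility. The record does not explain the "(ed)" in the name.

The stated purpose is recombinant production of the truncated R2 reverse transcriptase. The associated publication uses this modified enzyme's serial template jumping to build low-bias noncoding RNA sequencing libraries.
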