Addgene plasmid #186461: 2Bc-T MBP_BoMoC(ed)_6xH
Purpose: Recombinant B. mori truncated R2 RT expression
Depositing lab: Kathleen Collins. Depositing organization: University of California, Berkeley. Publication: Low-bias ncRNA libraries using ordered two-template relay: Serial template jumping by a modified retroelement reverse transcriptase. Upton HE, Ferguson L, Temoche-Diaz MM, Liu XM, Pimentel SC, Ingolia NT, Schekman R, Collins K. Proc Natl Acad Sci U S A. 2021 Oct 19;118(42). pii: 2107900118. doi: 10.1073/pnas.2107900118. PubMed 34649994.
Backbone
  Vector backbone: pET His6 LIC cloning vector (2Bc-T)
  Backbone manufacturer: Scott Gradia
  Backbone size w/o insert (bp): 5899
  Total vector size (bp): 8419
  Modifications to backbone: Modified to include an N-terminal MBP tag
  Vector type: Bacterial Expression
Growth in bacteria
  Bacterial resistance: Ampicillin, 100 μg/mL
  Growth temperature: 37°C
  Growth strain: DH5alpha
  Copy number: Low Copy
Gene/Insert
  Gene/Insert name: B. mori truncated R2 RT (alt name: BoMoC)
  Species: Bombyx mori
  Insert size (bp): 2520
  Promoter: T7
  Tag / fusion protein: MBP (N terminal on insert); 6xHis (C terminal on insert)
  Cloning method: Ligation Independent Cloning
  Sequencing primers: 5′ T7 promoter; 3′ T7 terminator
Terms and licenses: Academic/Nonprofit Terms; Industry Terms: Not Available to Industry
How to cite: 2Bc-T MBP_BoMoC(ed)_6xH was a gift from Kathleen Collins (Addgene plasmid # 186461 ; http://n2t.net/addgene:186461 ; RRID:Addgene_186461)
